>Addgene plasmid #44224 | pEGFP(C1)-PP1alpha | addgene full sequence | sequence record 129648 | Addgene NGS results
CATGCATTAGTTATTAATAGTAATCAATTACGGGGTCATTAGTTCATAGCCCATATATGGAGTTCCGCGT
TACATAACTTACGGTAAATGGCCCGCCTGGCTGACCGCCCAACGACCCCCGCCCATTGACGTCAATAATG
ACGTATGTTCCCATAGTAACGCCAATAGGGACTTTCCATTGACGTCAATGGGTGGAGTATTTACGGTAAA
CTGCCCACTTGGCAGTACATCAAGTGTATCATATGCCAAGTACGCCCCCTATTGACGTCAATGACGGTAA
ATGGCCCGCCTGGCATTATGCCCAGTACATGACCTTATGGGACTTTCCTACTTGGCAGTACATCTACGTA
TTAGTCATCGCTATTACCATGGTGATGCGGTTTTGGCAGTACATCAATGGGCGTGGATAGCGGTTTGACT
CACGGGGATTTCCAAGTCTCCACCCCATTGACGTCAATGGGAGTTTGTTTTGGCACCAAAATCAACGGGA
CTTTCCAAAATGTCGTAACAACTCCGCCCCATTGACGCAAATGGGCGGTAGGCGTGTACGGTGGGAGGTC
TATATAAGCAGAGCTGGTTTAGTGAACCGTCAGATCCGCTAGCGCTACCGGTCGCCACCATGGTGAGCAA
GGGCGAGGAGCTGTTCACCGGGGTGGTGCCCATCCTGGTCGAGCTGGACGGCGACGTAAACGGCCACAAG
TTCAGCGTGTCCGGCGAGGGCGAGGGCGATGCCACCTACGGCAAGCTGACCCTGAAGTTCATCTGCACCA
CCGGCAAGCTGCCCGTGCCCTGGCCCACCCTCGTGACCACCCTGACCTACGGCGTGCAGTGCTTCAGCCG
CTACCCCGACCACATGAAGCAGCACGACTTCTTCAAGTCCGCCATGCCCGAAGGCTACGTCCAGGAGCGC
ACCATCTTCTTCAAGGACGACGGCAACTACAAGACCCGCGCCGAGGTGAAGTTCGAGGGCGACACCCTGG
TGAACCGCATCGAGCTGAAGGGCATCGACTTCAAGGAGGACGGCAACATCCTGGGGCACAAGCTGGAGTA
CAACTACAACAGCCACAACGTCTATATCATGGCCGACAAGCAGAAGAACGGCATCAAGGTGAACTTCAAG
ATCCGCCACAACATCGAGGACGGCAGCGTGCAGCTCGCCGACCACTACCAGCAGAACACCCCCATCGGCG
ACGGCCCCGTGCTGCTGCCCGACAACCACTACCTGAGCACCCAGTCCGCCCTGAGCAAAGACCCCAACGA
GAAGCGCGATCACATGGTCCTGCTGGAGTTCGTGACCGCCGCCGGGATCACTCTCGGCATGGACGAGCTG
TACAAGTCCGGACTCAGATCTCGAGCTCAAGCTTCGAATTCGATGTCCGACAGCGAGAAGCTCAACCTGG
ACTCGATCATCGGGCGCCTGCTGGAAGTGCAGGGCTCGCGGCCTGGCAAGAATGTACAGCTGACAGAGAA
CGAGATCCGCGGTCTGTGCCTGAAATCCCGGGAGATTTTTCTGAGCCAGCCCATTCTTCTGGAGCTGGAG
GCACCCCTCAAGATCTGCGGTGACATACACGGCCAGTACTACGACCTTCTGCGACTATTTGAGTATGGCG
GTTTCCCTCCCGAGAGCAACTACCTCTTTCTGGGGGACTATGTGGACAGGGGCAAGCAGTCCTTGGAGAC
CATCTGCCTGCTGCTGGCCTATAAGATCAAGTACCCCGAGAACTTCTTCCTGCTCCGTGGGAACCACGAG
TGTGCCAGCATCAACCGCATCTATGGTTTCTACGATGAGTGCAAGAGACGCTACAACATCAAACTGTGGA
AAACCTTCACTGACTGCTTCAACTGCCTGCCCATCGCGGCCATAGTGGACGAAAAGATCTTCTGCTGCCA
CGGAGGCCTGTCCCCGGACCTGCAGTCTATGGAGCAGATTCGGCGGATCATGCGGCCCACAGATGTGCCT
GACCAGGGCCTGCTGTGTGACCTGCTGTGGTCTGACCCTGACAAGGACGTGCAGGGCTGGGGCGAGAACG
ACCGTGGCGTCTCTTTTACCTTTGGAGCCGAGGTGGTGGCCAAGTTCCTCCACAAGCACGACTTGGACCT
CATCTGCCGAGCACACCAGGTGGTAGAAGACGGCTACGAGTTCTTTGCCAAGCGGCAGCTGGTGACACTT
TTCTCAGCTCCCAACTACTGTGGCGAGTTTGACAATGCTGGCGCCATGATGAGTGTGGACGAGACCCTCA
TGTGCTCTTTCCAGATCCTCAAGCCCGCCGACAAGAACAAGGGGAAGTACGGGCAGTTCAGTGGCCTGAA
CCCTGGAGGCCGACCCATCACCCCACCCCGCAATTCCGCCAAAGCCAAGAAAGGATCCACCGGATCTAGA
TAACTGATCATAATCAGCCATACCACATTTGTAGAGGTTTTACTTGCTTTAAAAAACCTCCCACACCTCC
CCCTGAACCTGAAACATAAAATGAATGCAATTGTTGTTGTTAACTTGTTTATTGCAGCTTATAATGGTTA
CAAATAAAGCAATAGCATCACAAATTTCACAAATAAAGCATTTTTTTCACTGCATTCTAGTTGTGGTTTG
TCCAAACTCATCAATGTATCTTAACGCGTAAATTGTAAGCGTTAATATTTTGTTAAAATTCGCGTTAAAT
TTTTGTTAAATCAGCTCATTTTTTAACCAATAGGCCGAAATCGGCAAAATCCCTTATAAATCAAAAGAAT
AGACCGAGATAGGGT
[37 nt withheld, positions 2746-2782]
AAAGAACGTGGACTCCAACGTCAAAGG
[49 nt withheld, positions 2810-2858]
T
[91 nt withheld, positions 2860-2950]
G
[124 nt withheld, positions 2952-3075]
CAGGTGGCACTTTTCGGGGAAATGTGCGCGGAACCCCTATTTGTTTATTTTTCTAAATACATTCAAATAT
GTATCCGCTCATGAGACAATAACCCTGATAAATGCTTCAATAATATTGAAAAAGGAAGAGTCCTGAGGCG
GAAAGAACCAGCTGTGGAATGTGTGTCAGTTAGGGTGTGGAAAGTCCCCAGGCTCCCCAGCAGGCAGAAG
TATGCAAAGCATGCATCTCAATTAGTCAGCAACCAGGTGTGGAAAGTCCCCAGGCTCCCCAGCAGGCAGA
AGTATGCAAAGCATGCATCTCAATTAGTCAGCAACCATAGTCCCGCCCCTAACTCCGCCCATCCCGCCCC
TAACTCCGCCCAGTTCCGCCCATTCTCCGCCCCATGGCTGACTAATTTTTTTTATTTATGCAGAGGCCGA
GGCCGCCTCGGCCTCTGAGCTATTCCAGAAGTAGTGAGGAGGCTTTTTTGGAGGCCTAGGCTTTTGCAAA
GATCGATCAAGAGACAGGATGAGGATCGTTTCGCATGATTGAACAAGATGGATTGCACGCAGGTTCTCCG
GCCGCTTGGGTGGAGAGGCTATTCGGCTATGACTGGGCACAACAGACAATCGGCTGCTCTGATGCCGCCG
TGTTCCGGCTGTCAGCGCAGGGGCGCCCGGTTCTTTTTGTCAAGACCGACCTGTCCGGTGCCCTGAATGA
ACTGCAAGACGAGGCAGCGCGGCTATCGTGGCTGGCCACGACGGGCGTTCCTTGCGCAGCTGTGCTCGAC
GTTGTCACTGAAGCGGGAAGGGACTGGCTGCTATTGGGCGAAGTGCCGGGGCAGGATCTCCTGTCATCTC
ACCTTGCTCCTGCCGAGAAAGTATCCATCATGGCTGATGCAATGCGGCGGCTGCATACGCTTGATCCGGC
TACCTGCCCATTCGACCACCAAGCGAAACATCGCATCGAGCGAGCACGTACTCGGATGGAAGCCGGTCTT
GTCGATCAGGATGATCTGGACGAAGAGCATCAGGGGCTCGCGCCAGCCGAACTGTTCGCCAGGCTCAAGG
CGAGCATGCCCGACGGCGAGGATCTCGTCGTGACCCATGGCGATGCCTGCTTGCCGAATATCATGGTGGA
AAATGGCCGCTTTTCTGGATTCATCGACTGTGGCCGGCTGGGTGTGGCGGACCGCTATCAGGACATAGCG
TTGGCTACCCGTGATATTGCTGAAGAGCTTGGCGGCGAATGGGCTGACCGCTTCCTCGTGCTTTACGGTA
TCGCCGCTCCCGATTCGCAGCGCATCGCCTTCTATCGCCTTCTTGACGAGTTCTTCTGAGCGGGACTCTG
GGGTTCGAAATGACCGACCAAGCGACGCCCAACCTGCCATCACGAGATTTCGATTCCACCGCCGCCTTCT
ATGAAAGGTTGGGCTTCGGAATCGTTTTCCGGGACGCCGGCTGGATGATCCTCCAGCGCGGGGATCTCAT
GCTGGAGTTCTTCGCCCACCCTAGGGGGAGGCTAACTGAAACACGGAAGGAGACAATACCGGAAGGAACC
CGCGCTATGACGGCAATAAAAAGACAGAATAAAACGCACGGTGTTGGGTCGTTTGTTCATAAACGCGGGG
TTCGGTCCCAGGGCTGGCACTCTGTCGATACCCCACCGAGACCCCATTGGGGCCAATACGCCCGCGTTTC
TTCCTTTTCCCCACCCCACCCCCCAAGTTCGGGTGAAGGCCCAGGGCTCGCAGCCAACGTCGGGGCGGCA
GGCCCTGCCATAGCCTCAGGTTACTCATATATACTTTAGATTGATTTAAAACTTCATTTTTAATTTAAAA
GGATCTAGGTGAAGATCCTTTTTGATAATCTCATGACCAAAATCCCTTAACGTGAGTTTTCGTTCCACTG
AGCGTCAGACCCCGTAGAAAAGATCAAAGGATCTTCTTGAGATCCTTTTTTTCTGCGCGTAATCTGCTGC
TTGCAAACAAAAAAACCACCGCTACCAGCGGTGGTTTGTTTGCCGGATCAAGAGCTACCAACTCTTTTTC
CGAAGGTAACTGGCTTCAGCAGAGCGCAGATACCAAATACTGTTCTTCTAGTGTAGCCGTAGTTAGGCCA
CCACTTCAAGAACTCTGTAGCACCGCCTACATACCTCGCTCTGCTAATCCTGTTACCAGTGGCTGCTGCC
AGTGGCGATAAGTCGTGTCTTACCGGGTTGGACTCAAGACGATAGTTACCGGATAAGGCGCAGCGGTCGG
GCTGAACGGGGGGTTCGTGCACACAGCCCAGCTTGGAGCGAACGACCTACACCGAACTGAGATACCTACA
GCGTGAGCTATGAGAAAGCGCCACGCTTCCCGAAGGGAGAAAGGCGGACAGGTATCCGGTAAGCGGCAGG
GTCGGAACAGGAGAGCGCACGAGGGAGCTTCCAGGGGGAAACGCCTGGTATCTTTATAGTCCTGTCGGGT
TTCGCCACCTCTGACTTGAGCGTCGATTTTTGTGATGCTCGTCAGGGGGGCGGAGCCTATGGAAAAACGC
CAGCAACGCGGCCTTTTTACGGTTCCTGGCCTTTTGCTGGCCTTTTGCTCACATGTTCTTTCCTGCGTTA
TCCCCTGATTCTGTGGATAACCGTATTACCGC
Features (pLannotate 1.2.2; 15 found; start..end, strand, type, name):
     68..371     +  enhancer       CMV enhancer: human cytomegalovirus immediate early enhancer
    372..575     +  promoter       CMV promoter: human cytomegalovirus (CMV) immediate early promoter
    620..1336    +  CDS            EGFP: EGFP is a basic (constitutively fluorescent) green fluorescent protein published in 1996, derived from Aequorea victoria. It is reported to be a rapidly-maturing weak dimer with moderate acid sensitivity.
   1337..1371    +  misc_feature   MCS (fragment): multiple cloning site
   1373..2362    +  CDS            PPP1CA: PP1A_HUMAN - Also known as PPP1A. Experimental evidence at protein level: Swiss-Prot protein existence level 1. (Microbial infection) Necessary for alphaviruses replication. From Homo sapiens (Human).
   2385..2469    +  CDS            large T antigen (fragment): large T antigen from SV40 (simian virus 40)
   2492..2613    +  polyA_signal   SV40 poly(A) signal: SV40 polyadenylation signal
   2647..3075    -  rep_origin     f1 ori (sequence partly withheld): f1 bacteriophage origin of replication; arrow indicates direction of (+) strand synthesis
   3102..3206    +  promoter       AmpR promoter: bla
   3208..3565    +  promoter       SV40 promoter: SV40 enhancer and early promoter
   3600..4394    +  CDS            NeoR/KanR: aminoglycoside phosphotransferase from Tn5; aph(3')-II (or nptII); confers resistance to neomycin, kanamycin, and G418 (Geneticin®)
   4415..4567    +  CDS            ble (fragment): BLE_KLEPN - Experimental evidence at protein level: Swiss-Prot protein existence level 1. Binding protein with a strong affinity to the bleomycin family of antibiotics. Binds to CL990; an antimitotic-antibiotic compound. From Klebsiella pneumoniae.
   4626..4673    +  polyA_signal   HSV TK poly(A) signal: herpes simplex virus thymidine kinase polyadenylation signal (Cole and Stacy, 1985)
   4764..4780    -  polyA_signal   bGH poly(A) signal (fragment): bovine growth hormone polyadenylation signal
   5002..5590    +  rep_origin     ori: high-copy-number ColE1/pMB1/pBR322/pUC origin of replication
