[The description below was written by a language model from this plasmid's Addgene catalogue record and pLannotate feature annotations shown in this document.]
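Description:
pEGFP(C1)-PP1alpha is a mammalian expression plasmid built on the Clontech pEGFP-C1 backbone, about 5.7 kb in total, that produces the human protein phosphatase 1 catalytic subunit alpha isozyme (PPP1CA, also called PP1A or PP1alpha) fused to EGFP. The human cytomegalovirus immediate early enhancer and promoter drive strong constitutive transcription of the EGFP coding sequence. This is followed by a short stretch of residual multiple cloning site that serves as a linker and then by the roughly 990 bp PPP1CA open reading frame, inserted between the EcoRI and BamHI sites, so the fluorescent tag sits at the N terminus of the phosphatase. An SV40 polyadenylation signal terminates the transcript. The small "large T antigen" fragment annotated just upstream of it is most likely part of the SV40-derived sequence surrounding that signal rather than a functional coding element.

The plasmid replicates at high copy in E. coli through a ColE1/pUC-type origin, and it also carries an f1 phage origin for single-stranded DNA production. A single Tn5 aminoglycoside phosphotransferase gene (NeoR/KanR) provides selection in both hosts. A bacterial bla-type promoter expresses it for kanamycin resistance in bacteria, and the adjacent SV40 enhancer/early promoter, with an HSV TK polyadenylation signal downstream, expresses it in mammalian cells for G418 selection of stable lines. The short ble and bGH poly(A) fragments in the annotation look like backbone remnants or incidental matches.

According to the associated publication, the construct was made to follow the dynamic targeting of PP1 within the nuclei of living mammalian cells. It is suited to live-cell fluorescence imaging of PP1alpha localization after transient or stable transfection.
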