Addgene plasmid #44224: pEGFP(C1)-PP1alpha
Depositing lab: Angus Lamond & Laura Trinkle-Mulcahy. Depositing organization: University of Dundee. Publication: Dynamic targeting of protein phosphatase 1 within the nuclei of living mammalian cells. Trinkle-Mulcahy L, Sleeman JE, Lamond AI. J Cell Sci. 2001 Dec;114(Pt 23):4219-28. PubMed 11739654.
Backbone
  Vector backbone: pEGFP-C1
  Backbone manufacturer: Clontech
  Backbone size w/o insert (bp): 4700
  Total vector size (bp): 5693
  Vector type: Mammalian Expression
  Selectable markers: Neomycin (select with G418)
Growth in bacteria
  Bacterial resistance: Kanamycin, 50 μg/mL
  Growth temperature: 37°C
  Growth strain: DH5alpha
  Copy number: High Copy
Gene/Insert
  Gene/Insert name: PP1A (alt names: PPP1CA; PPP1CA protein phosphatase 1, catalytic subunit, alpha isozyme)
  Species: H. sapiens (human)
  Insert size (bp): 993
  GenBank ID: NM_002708
  Entrez Gene: PPP1CA (a.k.a. PP-1A, PP1A, PP1alpha, PPP1A)
  Promoter: CMV
  Tag / fusion protein: GFP (N terminal on backbone)
  Cloning method: Restriction Enzyme; 5′ cloning site EcoRI (unknown if destroyed); 3′ cloning site BamHI (unknown if destroyed)
  Sequencing primers: 5′ TGGTCCTGCTGGAGTTCGTGACC; 3′ GTTTGGACAAACCACAACTAGAATGCAG
Terms and licenses: Academic/Nonprofit Terms; Industry Terms: Not Available to Industry
How to cite: pEGFP(C1)-PP1alpha was a gift from Angus Lamond & Laura Trinkle-Mulcahy (Addgene plasmid # 44224 ; http://n2t.net/addgene:44224 ; RRID:Addgene_44224)
