>Addgene plasmid #44224 | pEGFP(C1)-PP1alpha | depositor partial sequence | sequence record 64321 | Covers the N term part of the insert by using pEGFP-C1 forward primer
AGTCCGGACTCAGATCTCGAGCTCAAGCTTCGAATTCGATGTCCGACAGCGAGAAGCTCAACCTGGACTC
GATCATCGGGCGCCTGCTGGAAGTGCAGGGCTCGCGGCCTGGCAAGAATGTACAGCTGACAGAGAACGAG
ATCCGCGGTCTGTGCCTGAAATCCCGGGAGATTTTTCTGAGCCAGCCCATTCTTCTGGAGCTGGAGGCAC
CCCTCAAGATCTGCGGTGACATACACGGCCAGTACTACGACCTTCTGCGACTATTTGAGTATGGCGGTTT
CCCTCCCGAGAGCAACTACCTCTTTCTGGGGGACTATGTGGACAGGGGCAAGCAGTCCTTGGAGACCATC
TGCCTGCTGCTGGCCTATAAGATCAAGTACCCCGAGAACTTCTTCCTGCTCCGTGGGAACCACGAGTGTG
CCAGCATCAACCGCATCTATGGTTTCTACGATGAGTGCAAGAGACGCTACAACATCAAACTGTGGAAAAC
CTTCACTGACTGCTTCAACTGCCTGCCCATCGCGGCCATAGTGGACGAAAAGATCTTCTGCTGCCACGGA
GGCCTGTCCCCGGACCTGCAGTCTATGGAGCAGATTCGGCGGATCATGCGGCCCACAGATGTGCCTGACC
AGGGCCTGCTGTGTGACCTGCTGTGGTCTGACCCTGACAAGGACGTGCAGGGCTGGGGCGAGAACGACCG
TGGCGTCTCTTTTACCTTTGGAGCCGAGGTGGTGGCCAAGTTCCTCCACAAGCACGACTTGGACCTCATC
TGCCGAGCACACCAGGTGGTAGAAGACGGCTACGAGTTCTTTGCCAAGCGGCAGCTGGTGACACTTTTCT
CAGCTCCCAACTACTGTGGCGAGTTTGACAATGCTGGCGCCATGATGAGTGTGGACGAGACCCTCATGTG
CTCTTTCCAGATCCTCAAGCCCGCCGACA
