>Addgene plasmid #44224 | pEGFP(C1)-PP1alpha | depositor partial sequence | sequence record 64322 | Covers the C term part of the insert by using pEGFP-C1 reverse primer
AATTTGTGATGCTATTGCTTTATTTGTAACCATTATAAGCTGCAATAAACAAGTTAACAACAACAATTGC
ATTCATTTTATGTTTCAGGTTCAGGGGGAGGTGTGGGAGGTTTTTTAAAGCAAGTAAAACCTCTACAAAT
GTGGTATGGCTGATTATGATCAGTTATCTAGATCCGGTGGATCCTTTCTTGGCTTTGGCGGAATTGCGGG
GTGGGGTGATGGGTCGGCCTCCAGGGTTCAGGCCACTGAACTGCCCGTACTTCCCCTTGTTCTTGTCGGC
GGGCTTGAGGATCTGGAAAGAGCACATGAGGGTCTCGTCCACACTCATCATGGCGCCAGCATTGTCAAAC
TCGCCACAGTAGTTGGGAGCTGAGAAAAGTGTCACCAGCTGCCGCTTGGCAAAGAACTCGTAGCCGTCTT
CTACCACCTGGTGTGCTCGGCAGATGAGGTCCAAGTCGTGCTTGTGGAGGAACTTGGCCACCACCTCGGC
TCCAAAGGTAAAAGAGACGCCACGGTCGTTCTCGCCCCAGCCCTGCACGTCCTTGTCAGGGTCAGACCAC
AGCAGGTCACACAGCAGGCCCTGGTCAGGCACATCTGTGGGCCGCATGATCCGCCGAATCTGCTCCATAG
ACTGCAGGTCCGGGGACAGGCCTCCGTGGCAGCAGAAGATCTTTTCGTCCACTATGGCCGCGATGGGCAG
GCAGTTGAAGCAGTCAGTGAAGGTTTTCCACAGTTTGATGTTGTAGCGTCTCTTGCACTCATCGTAGAAA
CCATAGATGCGGTTGATGCTGGCACACTCGTGGTTCCCACGGAGCA
