>Addgene plasmid #44224 | pEGFP(C1)-PP1alpha | addgene partial sequence | sequence record 67521 | CMV-F 5'-CGCAAATGGGCGGTAGGCGTG-3'
GTGAACCGTCAGATCCGCTAGCGCTACCGGTCGCCACCATGGTGAGCAAGGGCGAGGAGCTGTTCACCGG
GGTGGTGCCCATCCTGGTCGAGCTGGACGGCGACGTAAACGGCCACAAGTTCAGCGTGTCCGGCGAGGGC
GAGGGCGATGCCACCTACGGCAAGCTGACCCTGAAGTTCATCTGCACCACCGGCAAGCTGCCCGTGCCCT
GGCCCACCCTCGTGACCACCCTGACCTACGGCGTGCAGTGCTTCAGCCGCTACCCCGACCACATGAAGCA
GCACGACTTCTTCAAGTCCGCCATGCCCGAAGGCTACGTCCAGGAGCGCACCATCTTCTTCAAGGACGAC
GGCAACTACAAGACCCGCGCCGAGGTGAAGTTCGAGGGCGACACCCTGGTGAACCGCATCGAGCTGAAGG
GCATCGACTTCAAGGAGGACGGCAACATCCTGGGGCACAAGCTGGAGTACAACTACAACAGCCACAACGT
CTATATCATGGCCGACAAGCAGAAGAACGGCATCAAGGTGAACTTCAAGATCCGCCACAACATCGAGGAC
GGCAGCGTGCAGCTCGCCGACCACTACCAGCAGAACACCCCCATCGGCGACGGCCCCGTGCTGCTGCCCG
ACAACCACTACCTGAGCACCCAGTCCGCCCTGAGCAAAGACCCCAACGAGAAGCGCGATCACATGGTCCT
GCTGGAGTTCGTGACCGCCGCCGGGATCACTCTCGGCATGGACGAGCTGTACAAGTCCGGACTCAGATCT
CGAGCTCAAGCTTCGAATTCGATGTCCGACAGCGAGAAGCTCAACCTGGACTCGATCATCGGGCGCCTGC
TGGAAGTGCAGGGCTCGCGGCCTGGCAAGAATGTACAGCTGACAGAGAACGAGATCCGCGGTCTGTGCCT
GAAATCCCGGGAGATTTT
