>Addgene plasmid #44224 | pEGFP(C1)-PP1alpha | addgene partial sequence | sequence record 75554 | EGFP-C 5'-CATGGTCCTGCTGGAGTTCGTG-3'
AGTCCGGACTCAGATCTCGAGCTCAAGCTTCGAATTCGATGTCCGACAGCGAGAAGCTCAACCTGGACTC
GATCATCGGGCGCCTGCTGGAAGTGCAGGGCTCGCGGCCTGGCAAGAATGTACAGCTGACAGAGAACGAG
ATCCGCGGTCTGTGCCTGAAATCCCGGGAGATTTTTCTGAGCCAGCCCATTCTTCTGGAGCTGGAGGCAC
CCCTCAAGATCTGCGGTGACATACACGGCCAGTACTACGACCTTCTGCGACTATTTGAGTATGGCGGTTT
CCCTCCCGAGAGCAACTACCTCTTTCTGGGGGACTATGTGGACAGGGGCAAGCAGTCCTTGGAGACCATC
TGCCTGCTGCTGGCCTATAAGATCAAGTACCCCGAGAACTTCTTCCTGCTCCGTGGGAACCACGAGTGTG
CCAGCATCAACCGCATCTATGGTTTCTACGATGAGTGCAAGAGACGCTACAACATCAAACTGTGGAAAAC
CTTCACTGACTGCTTCAACTGCCTGCCCATCGCGGCCATAGTGGACGAAAAGATCTTCTGCTGCCACGGA
GGCCTGTCCCCGGACCTGCAGTCTATGGAGCAGATTCGGCGGATCATGCGGCCCACAGATGTGCCTGACC
AGGGCCTGCTGTGTGACCTGCTGTGGTCTGACCCTGACAAGGACGTGCAGGGCTGGGGCGAGAACGACCG
TGGCGTCTCTTTTACCTTTGGAGCCGAGGTGGTGGCCAAGTTCCTCCACAAGCACGACTTGGACCTCATC
TGCCGAGCACACCAGGTGGTAGAAGACGGCTAC
