>Addgene plasmid #44224 | pEGFP(C1)-PP1alpha | addgene partial sequence | sequence record 75555 | SV40pA-R 5'-GAAATTTGTGATGCTATTGC-3'
ATGTTTCAGGTTCAGGGGGAGGTGTGGGAGGTTTTTTAAAGCAAGTAAAACCTCTACAAATGTGGTATGG
CTGATTATGATCAGTTATCTAGATCCGGTGGATCCTTTCTTGGCTTTGGCGGAATTGCGGGGTGGGGTGA
TGGGTCGGCCTCCAGGGTTCAGGCCACTGAACTGCCCGTACTTCCCCTTGTTCTTGTCGGCGGGCTTGAG
GATCTGGAAAGAGCACATGAGGGTCTCGTCCACACTCATCATGGCGCCAGCATTGTCAAACTCGCCACAG
TAGTTGGGAGCTGAGAAAAGTGTCACCAGCTGCCGCTTGGCAAAGAACTCGTAGCCGTCTTCTACCACCT
GGTGTGCTCGGCAGATGAGGTCCAAGTCGTGCTTGTGGAGGAACTTGGCCACCACCTCGGCTCCAAAGGT
AAAAGAGACGCCACGGTCGTTCTCGCCCCAGCCCTGCACGTCCTTGTCAGGGTCAGACCACAGCAGGTCA
CACAGCAGGCCCTGGTCAGGCACATCTGTGGGCCGCATGATCCGCCGAATCTGCTCCATAGACTGCAGGT
CCGGGGACAGGCCTCCGTGGCAGCAGAAGATCTTTTCGTCCACTATGGCCGCGATGGGCAGGCAGTTGAA
GCAGTCAGTGAAGGTTTTCCACAGTTTGATGTTGTAGCGTCTCTTGCACTCATCGTAGAAACCATAGATG
CGGTTGATGCTGGCACACTCGTGGTTCCCACGGAGCAGGAAGAAGTTCTCGGGGTACTTGATCTTATAGG
CCAGCAGCAGGCAGATGGTCTCCAAGGACTGCTTGCCCCTGTCCACATAGTCCCCCAGAAAGAGGTAGTT
GCTCTCGGGAGGGAAACCGCC
